>Addgene plasmid #115688 | pLV-PGK-SNAP-MDMUT-SOX2 | depositor full sequence | sequence record 218657 | pLV-PGK-SNAP-MDMUT-SOX2 sequence 8403 bps
AGCTTAATGTAGTCTTATGCAATACTCTTGTAGTCTTGCAACATGGTAACGATGAGTTAGCAACATGCCT
TACAAGGAGAGAAAAAGCACCGTGCATGCCGATTGGTGGAAGTAAGGTGGTACGATCGTGCCTTATTAGG
AAGGCAACAGACGGGTCTGACATGGATTGGACGAACCACTGAATTGCCGCATTGCAGAGATATTGTATTT
AAGTGCCTAGCTCGATACAATAAACGGGTCTCTCTGGTTAGACCAGATCTGAGCCTGGGAGCTCTCTGGC
TAACTAGGGAACCCACTGCTTAAGCCTCAATAAAGCTTGCCTTGAGTGCTTCAAGTAGTGTGTGCCCGTC
TGTTGTGTGACTCTGGTAACTAGAGATCCCTCAGACCCTTTTAGTCAGTGTGGAAAATCTCTAGCAGTGG
CGCCCGAACAGGGACCTGAAAGCGAAAGGGAAACCAGAGCTCTCTCGACGCAGGACTCGGCTTGCTGAAG
CGCGCACGGCAAGAGGCGAGGGGCGGCGACTGGTGAGTACGCCAAAAATTTTGACTAGCGGAGGCTAGAA
GGAGAGAGATGGGTGCGAGAGCGTCAGTATTAAGCGGGGGAGAATTAGATCGCGATGGGAAAAAATTCGG
TTAAGGCCAGGGGGAAAGAAAAAATATAAATTAAAACATATAGTATGGGCAAGCAGGGAGCTAGAACGAT
TCGCAGTTAATCCTGGCCTGTTAGAAACATCAGAAGGCTGTAGACAAATACTGGGACAGCTACAACCATC
CCTTCAGACAGGATCAGAAGAACTTAGATCATTATATAATACAGTAGCAACCCTCTATTGTGTGCATCAA
AGGATAGAGATAAAAGACACCAAGGAAGCTTTAGACAAGATAGAGGAAGAGCAAAACAAAAGTAAGACCA
CCGCACAGCAAGCGGCCGCTGATCTTCAGACCTGGAGGAGGAGATATGAGGGACAATTGGAGAAGTGAAT
TATATAAATATAAAGTAGTAAAAATTGAACCATTAGGAGTAGCACCCACCAAGGCAAAGAGAAGAGTGGT
GCAGAGAGAAAAAAGAGCAGTGGGAATAGGAGCTTTGTTCCTTGGGTTCTTGGGAGCAGCAGGAAGCACT
ATGGGCGCAGCCTCAATGACGCTGACGGTACAGGCCAGACAATTATTGTCTGGTATAGTGCAGCAGCAGA
ACAATTTGCTGAGGGCTATTGAGGCGCAACAGCATCTGTTGCAACTCACAGTCTGGGGCATCAAGCAGCT
CCAGGCAAGAATCCTGGCTGTGGAAAGATACCTAAAGGATCAACAGCTCCTGGGGATTTGGGGTTGCTCT
GGAAAACTCATTTGCACCACTGCTGTGCCTTGGAATGCTAGTTGGAGTAATAAATCTCTGGAACAGATTT
GGAATCACACGACCTGGATGGAGTGGGACAGAGAAATTAACAATTACACAAGCTTAATACACTCCTTAAT
TGAAGAATCGCAAAACCAGCAAGAAAAGAATGAACAAGAATTATTGGAATTAGATAAATGGGCAAGTTTG
TGGAATTGGTTTAACATAACAAATTGGCTGTGGTATATAAAATTATTCATAATGATAGTAGGAGGCTTGG
TAGGTTTAAGAATAGTTTTTGCTGTACTTTCTATAGTGAATAGAGTTAGGCAGGGATATTCACCATTATC
GTTTCAGACCCACCTCCCAACCCCGAGGGGACCCGACAGGCCCGAAGGAATAGAAGAAGAAGGTGGAGAG
AGAGACAGAGACAGATCCATTCGATTAGTGAACGGATCTCGACGGTATCGGTTAACTTTTAAAAGAAAAG
GGGGGATTGGGGGGTACAGTGCAGGGGAAAGAATAGTAGACATAATAGCAACAGACATACAAACTAAAGA
ATTACAAAAACAAATTACAAAAATTCAAAATTTTATCGATCACGAGACTAGCCTCGAGAAGCTTGATATC
GAATTCCCACGGGGTTGGGGTTGCGCCTTTTCCAAGGCAGCCCTGGGTTTGCGCAGGGACGCGGCTGCTC
TGGGCGTGGTTCCGGGAAACGCAGCGGCGCCGACCCTGGGTCTCGCACATTCTTCACGTCCGTTCGCAGC
GTCACCCGGATCTTCGCCGCTACCCTTGTGGGCCCCCCGGCGACGCTTCCTGCTCCGCCCCTAAGTCGGG
AAGGTTCCTTGCGGTTCGCGGCGTGCCGGACGTGACAAACGGAAGCCGCACGTCTCACTAGTACCCTCGC
AGACGGACAGCGCCAGGGAGCAATGGCAGCGCGCCGACCGCGATGGGCTGTGGCCAATAGCGGCTGCTCA
GCGGGGCGCGCCGAGAGCAGCGGCCGGGAAGGGGCGGTGCGGGAGGCGGGGTGTGGGGCGGTAGTGTGGG
CCCTGTTCCTGCCCGCGCGGTGTTCCGCATTCTGCAAGCCTCCGGAGCGCACGTCGGCAGTCGGCTCCCT
CGTTGACCGAATCACCGACCTCTCTCCCCAGGGGGATCCACCGGTATGGACAAAGACTGCGAAATGAAGC
GCACCACCCTGGATAGCCCTCTGGGCAAGCTGGAACTGTCTGGGTGCGAACAGGGCCTGCACCGTATCAT
CTTCCTGGGCAAAGGAACATCTGCCGCCGACGCCGTGGAAGTGCCTGCCCCAGCCGCCGTGCTGGGCGGA
CCAGAGCCACTGATGCAGGCCACCGCCTGGCTCAACGCCTACTTTCACCAGCCTGAGGCCATCGAGGAGT
TCCCTGTGCCAGCCCTGCACCACCCAGTGTTCCAGCAGGAGAGCTTTACCCGCCAGGTGCTGTGGAAACT
GCTGAAAGTGGTGAAGTTCGGAGAGGTCATCAGCTACAGCCACCTGGCCGCCCTGGCCGGCAATCCCGCC
GCCACCGCCGCCGTGAAAACCGCCCTGAGCGGAAATCCCGTGCCCATTCTGATCCCCTGCCACCGGGTGG
TGCAGGGCGACCTGGACGTGGGGGGCTACGAGGGCGGGCTCGCCGTGAAAGAGTGGCTGCTGGCCCACGA
GGGCCACAGACTGGGCAAGCCTGGGCTGGGTTCTAGAGCAGAAAATAAGGCTAAAGTCTCAATGGCCGGC
GCTAAGCGCGTTCCCGTGACCGTAACTGCCGCTTCTAAACCCGGGTTGCGCCCGGCGACTGCTCTTGGAG
ATATTGGCAACAAGGTGTCTGAAGAGCTGCAGGCTCGCGTGCCACTGAAGCGAGAGGCTAAGACGCTGGG
AACTGGAAAGGGTACGGTTAAGGCCCTGCCGAAGCCAGTGGAGAAAGTTCCTGTCTGCGAACCGGCTAGA
ATGTATAACATGATGGAGACGGAGCTGAAGCCGCCGGGCCCGCAGCAAGCTTCGGGGGGCGGCGGCGGAG
GAGGCAACGCCACGGCGGCGGCGACCGGCGGCAACCAGAAGAACAGCCCGGACCGCGTCAAGAGGCCCAT
GAACGCCTTCATGGTATGGTCCCGGGGGCAGCGGCGTAAGATGGCCCAGGAGAACCCCAAGATGCACAAC
TCGGAGATCAGCAAGCGCCTGGGCGCGGAGTGGAAACTTTTGTCCGAGACCGAGAAGCGGCCGTTCATCG
ACGAGGCCAAGCGGCTGCGCGCTCTGCACATGAAGGAGCACCCGGATTATAAATACCGGCCGCGGCGGAA
AACCAAGACGCTCATGAAGAAGGATAAGTACACGCTTCCCGGAGGCTTGCTGGCCCCCGGCGGGAACAGC
ATGGCGAGCGGGGTTGGGGTGGGCGCCGGCCTGGGTGCGGGCGTGAACCAGCGCATGGACAGCTACGCGC
ACATGAACGGCTGGAGCAACGGCAGCTACAGCATGATGCAGGAGCAGCTGGGCTACCCGCAGCACCCGGG
CCTCAACGCTCACGGCGCGGCACAGATGCAACCGATGCACCGCTACGACGTCAGCGCCCTGCAGTACAAC
TCCATGACCAGCTCGCAGACCTACATGAACGGCTCGCCCACCTACAGCATGTCCTACTCGCAGCAGGGCA
CCCCCGGTATGGCGCTGGGCTCCATGGGCTCTGTGGTCAAGTCCGAGGCCAGCTCCAGCCCCCCCGTGGT
TACCTCTTCCTCCCACTCCAGGGCGCCCTGCCAGGCCGGGGACCTCCGGGACATGATCAGCATGTACCTC
CCCGGCGCCGAGGTGCCGGAGCCCGCTGCGCCCAGTAGACTGCACATGGCCCAGCACTACCAGAGCGGCC
CGGTGCCCGGCACGGCCATTAACGGCACACTGCCCCTGTCGCACATGTGAGTCGACAATCAACCTCTGGA
TTACAAAATTTGTGAAAGATTGACTGGTATTCTTAACTATGTTGCTCCTTTTACGCTATGTGGATACGCT
GCTTTAATGCCTTTGTATCATGCTATTGCTTCCCGTATGGCTTTCATTTTCTCCTCCTTGTATAAATCCT
GGTTGCTGTCTCTTTATGAGGAGTTGTGGCCCGTTGTCAGGCAACGTGGCGTGGTGTGCACTGTGTTTGC
TGACGCAACCCCCACTGGTTGGGGCATTGCCACCACCTGTCAGCTCCTTTCCGGGACTTTCGCTTTCCCC
CTCCCTATTGCCACGGCGGAACTCATCGCCGCCTGCCTTGCCCGCTGCTGGACAGGGGCTCGGCTGTTGG
GCACTGACAATTCCGTGGTGTTGTCGGGGAAGCTGACGTCCTTTCCATGGCTGCTCGCCTGTGTTGCCAC
CTGGATTCTGCGCGGGACGTCCTTCTGCTACGTCCCTTCGGCCCTCAATCCAGCGGACCTTCCTTCCCGC
GGCCTGCTGCCGGCTCTGCGGCCTCTTCCGCGTCTTCGCCTTCGCCCTCAGACGAGTCGGATCTCCCTTT
GGGCCGCCTCCCCGCCTGGAATTCGAGCTCGGTACCTTTAAGACCAATGACTTACAAGGCAGCTGTAGAT
CTTAGCCACTTTTTAAAAGAAAAGGGGGGACTGGAAGGGCTAATTCACTCCCAACGAAGACAAGATCTGC
TTTTTGCTTGTACTGGGTCTCTCTGGTTAGACCAGATCTGAGCCTGGGAGCTCTCTGGCTAACTAGGGAA
CCCACTGCTTAAGCCTCAATAAAGCTTGCCTTGAGTGCTTCAAGTAGTGTGTGCCCGTCTGTTGTGTGAC
TCTGGTAACTAGAGATCCCTCAGACCCTTTTAGTCAGTGTGGAAAATCTCTAGCAGTAGTAGTTCATGTC
ATCTTATTATTCAGTATTTATAACTTGCAAAGAAATGAATATCAGAGAGTGAGAGGAACTTGTTTATTGC
AGCTTATAATGGTTACAAATAAAGCAATAGCATCACAAATTTCACAAATAAAGCATTTTTTTCACTGCAT
TCTAGTTGTGGTTTGTCCAAACTCATCAATGTATCTTATCATGTCTGGCTCTAGCTATCCCGCCCCTAAC
TCCGCCCAGTTCCGCCCATTCTCCGCCCCATGGCTGACTAATTTTTTTTATTTATGCAGAGGCCGAGGCC
GCCTCGGCCTCTGAGCTATTCCAGAAGTAGTGAGGAGGCTTTTTTGGAGGCCTAGGCTTTTGCGTCGAGA
CGTACCCAATTCGCCCTATAGTGAGTCGTATTACGCGCGCTCACTGGCCGTCGTTTTACAACGTCGTGAC
TGGGAAAACCCTGGCGTTACCCAACTTAATCGCCTTGCAGCACATCCCCCTTTCGCCAGCTGGCGTAATA
GCGAAGAGGCCCGCACCGATCGCCCTTCCCAACAGTTGCGCAGCCTGAATGGCGAATGGCGCG
[124 nt withheld, positions 5734-5857]
C
[91 nt withheld, positions 5859-5949]
A
[49 nt withheld, positions 5951-5999]
CCTTTGACGTTGGAGTCCACGTTCTTT
[37 nt withheld, positions 6027-6063]
ACCCTATCTCGGTCTATTCTTTTGATTTATAAGGGATTTTGCCGATTTCGGCCTATTGGTTAAAAAATGA
GCTGATTTAACAAAAATTTAACGCGAATTTTAACAAAATATTAACGTTTACAATTTCCCAGGTGGCACTT
TTCGGGGAAATGTGCGCGGAACCCCTATTTGTTTATTTTTCTAAATACATTCAAATATGTATCCGCTCAT
GAGACAATAACCCTGATAAATGCTTCAATAATATTGAAAAAGGAAGAGTATGAGTATTCAACATTTCCGT
GTCGCCCTTATTCCCTTTTTTGCGGCATTTTGCCTTCCTGTTTTTGCTCACCCAGAAACGCTGGTGAAAG
TAAAAGATGCTGAAGATCAGTTGGGTGCACGAGTGGGTTACATCGAACTGGATCTCAACAGCGGTAAGAT
CCTTGAGAGTTTTCGCCCCGAAGAACGTTTTCCAATGATGAGCACTTTTAAAGTTCTGCTATGTGGCGCG
GTATTATCCCGTATTGACGCCGGGCAAGAGCAACTCGGTCGCCGCATACACTATTCTCAGAATGACTTGG
TTGAGTACTCACCAGTCACAGAAAAGCATCTTACGGATGGCATGACAGTAAGAGAATTATGCAGTGCTGC
CATAACCATGAGTGATAACACTGCGGCCAACTTACTTCTGACAACGATCGGAGGACCGAAGGAGCTAACC
GCTTTTTTGCACAACATGGGGGATCATGTAACTCGCCTTGATCGTTGGGAACCGGAGCTGAATGAAGCCA
TACCAAACGACGAGCGTGACACCACGATGCCTGTAGCAATGGCAACAACGTTGCGCAAACTATTAACTGG
CGAACTACTTACTCTAGCTTCCCGGCAACAATTAATAGACTGGATGGAGGCGGATAAAGTTGCAGGACCA
CTTCTGCGCTCGGCCCTTCCGGCTGGCTGGTTTATTGCTGATAAATCTGGAGCCGGTGAGCGTGGGTCTC
GCGGTATCATTGCAGCACTGGGGCCAGATGGTAAGCCCTCCCGTATCGTAGTTATCTACACGACGGGGAG
TCAGGCAACTATGGATGAACGAAATAGACAGATCGCTGAGATAGGTGCCTCACTGATTAAGCATTGGTAA
CTGTCAGACCAAGTTTACTCATATATACTTTAGATTGATTTAAAACTTCATTTTTAATTTAAAAGGATCT
AGGTGAAGATCCTTTTTGATAATCTCATGACCAAAATCCCTTAACGTGAGTTTTCGTTCCACTGAGCGTC
AGACCCCGTAGAAAAGATCAAAGGATCTTCTTGAGATCCTTTTTTTCTGCGCGTAATCTGCTGCTTGCAA
ACAAAAAAACCACCGCTACCAGCGGTGGTTTGTTTGCCGGATCAAGAGCTACCAACTCTTTTTCCGAAGG
TAACTGGCTTCAGCAGAGCGCAGATACCAAATACTGTCCTTCTAGTGTAGCCGTAGTTAGGCCACCACTT
CAAGAACTCTGTAGCACCGCCTACATACCTCGCTCTGCTAATCCTGTTACCAGTGGCTGCTGCCAGTGGC
GATAAGTCGTGTCTTACCGGGTTGGACTCAAGACGATAGTTACCGGATAAGGCGCAGCGGTCGGGCTGAA
CGGGGGGTTCGTGCACACAGCCCAGCTTGGAGCGAACGACCTACACCGAACTGAGATACCTACAGCGTGA
GCTATGAGAAAGCGCCACGCTTCCCGAAGGGAGAAAGGCGGACAGGTATCCGGTAAGCGGCAGGGTCGGA
ACAGGAGAGCGCACGAGGGAGCTTCCAGGGGGAAACGCCTGGTATCTTTATAGTCCTGTCGGGTTTCGCC
ACCTCTGACTTGAGCGTCGATTTTTGTGATGCTCGTCAGGGGGGCGGAGCCTATGGAAAAACGCCAGCAA
CGCGGCCTTTTTACGGTTCCTGGCCTTTTGCTGGCCTTTTGCTCACATGTTCTTTCCTGCGTTATCCCCT
GATTCTGTGGATAACCGTATTACCGCCTTTGAGTGAGCTGATACCGCTCGCCGCAGCCGAACGACCGAGC
GCAGCGAGTCAGTGAGCGAGGAAGCGGAAGAGCGCCCAATACGCAAACCGCCTCTCCCCGCGCGTTGGCC
GATTCATTAATGCAGCTGGCACGACAGGTTTCCCGACTGGAAAGCGGGCAGTGAGCGCAACGCAATTAAT
GTGAGTTAGCTCACTCATTAGGCACCCCAGGCTTTACACTTTATGCTTCCGGCTCGTATGTTGTGTGGAA
TTGTGAGCGGATAACAATTTCACACAGGAAACAGCTATGACCATGATTACGCCAAGCGCGCAATTAACCC
TCACTAAAGGGAACAAAAGCTGGAGCTGCA
Features (pLannotate 1.2.2; 28 found; start..end, strand, type, name):
      8..229     +  promoter       RSV promoter: Rous sarcoma virus enhancer/promoter
    236..416     +  LTR            5' LTR (truncated): truncated 5' long terminal repeat (LTR) from HIV-1
    460..585     +  misc_feature   HIV-1 Ψ: packaging signal of human immunodeficiency virus type 1
    569..932     +  CDS            HIV-1 gag (fragment): gag protein from human immunodeficiency virus 1; gag
   1027..1363    +  ncRNA          RRE: Accession: RF00036 - HIV Rev response element
   1688..1788    +  CDS            Rev (fragment): human immunodeficiency virus 1 (HIV-1) Rev protein; rev; enhances nuclear export of unspliced and incompletely spliced viral mRNAs
   1807..1924    +  misc_feature   cPPT/CTS: central polypurine tract and central termination sequence of HIV-1
   1944..1967    -  misc_feature   MCS (fragment): pBluescript multiple cloning site
   1971..2481    +  promoter       hPGK promoter: human phosphoglycerate kinase 1 promoter
   2496..3041    +  CDS            SNAP-tag®: human O6-alkylguanine-DNA-alkyltransferase variant that forms covalent bonds with benzylguanine derivatives fast-reacting variant, optimized for mammalian expression
   3048..3326    +  CDS            Ccnb1 (fragment): CCNB1_MOUSE - Also known as Ccn-2, Ccnb1-rs13, Cycb, Cycb1. Experimental evidence at protein level: Swiss-Prot protein existence level 1. Essential for the control of the cell cycle at the G2/M (mitosis) transition. From Mus musculus (Mouse).
   3291..4247    +  CDS            Sox2: SOX2_MOUSE - Also known as Sox-2. Experimental evidence at protein level: Swiss-Prot protein existence level 1. Transcription factor that forms a trimeric complex with POU5F1 (OCT3/4) on DNA and controls the expression of a number of genes involved in embryonic development such as YES1, FGF4, UTF1 and ZFP206 (PubMed:15863505, PubMed:17097055, PubMed:19740739). Binds to the proximal enhancer region of NANOG (PubMed:15863505). Critical for early embryogenesis and for embryonic stem cell pluripotency (By similarity). Downstream SRRT target that mediates the promotion of neural stem cell self-rene
   4257..4845    +  misc_feature   WPRE: woodchuck hepatitis virus posttranscriptional regulatory element
   4862..4930    +  CDS            nef (fragment): NEF_HV1Z2 - Experimental evidence at protein level: Swiss-Prot protein existence level 1. Extracellular Nef protein targets CD4(+) T-lymphocytes for apoptosis by interacting with CXCR4 surface receptors. From Human immunodeficiency virus type 1 group M subtype D (isolate Z2/CDC-Z34) (HIV-1).
   4932..5165    +  LTR            3' LTR (ΔU3): self-inactivating 3' long terminal repeat (LTR) from HIV-1
   5237..5358    +  polyA_signal   SV40 poly(A) signal: SV40 polyadenylation signal
   5377..5512    +  rep_origin     SV40 ori: SV40 origin of replication
   5545..5563    -  promoter       T7 promoter: promoter for bacteriophage T7 RNA polymerase
   5571..5726    +  CDS            lacZα (fragment): LacZα fragment of β-galactosidase; lacZ fragment
   5734..6189    +  rep_origin     f1 ori (sequence partly withheld): f1 bacteriophage origin of replication; arrow indicates direction of (+) strand synthesis
   6218..6322    +  promoter       AmpR promoter: bla
   6323..7183    +  CDS            AmpR: β-lactamase; bla; confers resistance to ampicillin, carbenicillin, and related antibiotics
   7354..7942    +  rep_origin     ori: high-copy-number ColE1/pMB1/pBR322/pUC origin of replication
   8125..8217    +  CDS            lacI (fragment): lac repressor; lacI; The lac repressor binds to the lac operator to inhibit transcription in E. coli. This inhibition can be relieved by adding lactose or isopropyl-β-D-thiogalactopyranoside (IPTG).
   8230..8251    +  protein_bind   CAP binding site: CAP binding activates transcription in the presence of cAMP. E. coli catabolite activator protein
   8266..8296    +  promoter       lac promoter: promoter for the E. coli lac operon
   8304..8320    +  protein_bind   lac operator: The lac repressor binds to the lac operator to inhibit transcription in E. coli. This inhibition can be relieved by adding lactose or isopropyl-β-D-thiogalactopyranoside (IPTG). lac repressor encoded by lacI
   8365..8383    +  promoter       T3 promoter: promoter for bacteriophage T3 RNA polymerase
