>Addgene plasmid #115688 | pLV-PGK-SNAP-MDMUT-SOX2 | addgene full sequence | sequence record 222587 | Addgene NGS Result
GCCTCTCCCCGCGCGTTGGCCGATTCATTAATGCAGCTGGCACGACAGGTTTCCCGACTGGAAAGCGGGC
AGTGAGCGCAACGCAATTAATGTGAGTTAGCTCACTCATTAGGCACCCCAGGCTTTACACTTTATGCTTC
CGGCTCGTATGTTGTGTGGAATTGTGAGCGGATAACAATTTCACACAGGAAACAGCTATGACCATGATTA
CGCCAAGCGCGCAATTAACCCTCACTAAAGGGAACAAAAGCTGGAGCTGCAAGCTTAATGTAGTCTTATG
CAATACTCTTGTAGTCTTGCAACATGGTAACGATGAGTTAGCAACATGCCTTACAAGGAGAGAAAAAGCA
CCGTGCATGCCGATTGGTGGAAGTAAGGTGGTACGATCGTGCCTTATTAGGAAGGCAACAGACGGGTCTG
ACATGGATTGGACGAACCACTGAATTGCCGCATTGCAGAGATATTGTATTTAAGTGCCTAGCTCGATACA
TAAACGGGTCTCTCTGGTTAGACCAGATCTGAGCCTGGGAGCTCTCTGGCTAACTAGGGAACCCACTGCT
TAAGCCTCAATAAAGCTTGCCTTGAGTGCTTCAAGTAGTGTGTGCCCGTCTGTTGTGTGACTCTGGTAAC
TAGAGATCCCTCAGACCCTTTTAGTCAGTGTGGAAAATCTCTAGCAGTGGCGCCCGAACAGGGACTTGAA
AGCGAAAGGGAAACCAGAGGAGCTCTCTCGACGCAGGACTCGGCTTGCTGAAGCGCGCACGGCAAGAGGC
GAGGGGCGGCGACTGGTGAGTACGCCAAAAATTTTGACTAGCGGAGGCTAGAAGGAGAGAGATGGGTGCG
AGAGCGTCAGTATTAAGCGGGGGAGAATTAGATCGCGATGGGAAAAAATTCGGTTAAGGCCAGGGGGAAA
GAAAAAATATAAATTAAAACATATAGTATGGGCAAGCAGGGAGCTAGAACGATTCGCAGTTAATCCTGGC
CTGTTAGAAACATCAGAAGGCTGTAGACAAATACTGGGACAGCTACAACCATCCCTTCAGACAGGATCAG
AAGAACTTAGATCATTATATAATACAGTAGCAACCCTCTATTGTGTGCATCAAAGGATAGAGATAAAAGA
CACCAAGGAAGCTTTAGACAAGATAGAGGAAGAGCAAAACAAAAGTAAGACCACCGCACAGCAAGCGGCC
GCTGATCTTCAGACCTGGAGGAGGAGATATGAGGGACAATTGGAGAAGTGAATTATATAAATATAAAGTA
GTAAAAATTGAACCATTAGGAGTAGCACCCACCAAGGCAAAGAGAAGAGTGGTGCAGAGAGAAAAAAGAG
CAGTGGGAATAGGAGCTTTGTTCCTTGGGTTCTTGGGAGCAGCAGGAAGCACTATGGGCGCAGCGTCAAT
GACGCTGACGGTACAGGCCAGACAATTATTGTCTGGTATAGTGCAGCAGCAGAACAATTTGCTGAGGGCT
ATTGAGGCGCAACAGCATCTGTTGCAACTCACAGTCTGGGGCATCAAGCAGCTCCAGGCAAGAATCCTGG
CTGTGGAAAGATACCTAAAGGATCAACAGCTCCTGGGGATTTGGGGTTGCTCTGGAAAACTCATTTGCAC
CACTGCTGTGCCTTGGAATGCTAGTTGGAGTAATAAATCTCTGGAACAGATTTGGAATCACACGACCTGG
ATGGAGTGGGACAGAGAAATTAACAATTACACAAGCTTAATACACTCCTTAATTGAAGAATCGCAAAACC
AGCAAGAAAAGAATGAACAAGAATTATTGGAATTAGATAAATGGGCAAGTTTGTGGAATTGGTTTAACAT
AACAAATTGGCTGTGGTATATAAAATTATTCATAATGATAGTAGGAGGCTTGGTAGGTTTAAGAATAGTT
TTTGCTGTACTTTCTATAGTGAATAGAGTTAGGCAGGGATATTCACCATTATCGTTTCAGACCCACCTCC
CAACCCCGAGGGGACCCGACAGGCCCGAAGGAATAGAAGAAGAAGGTGGAGAGAGAGACAGAGACAGATC
CATTCGATTAGTGAACGGATCTCGACGGTATCGGTTAACTTTTAAAAGAAAAGGGGGGATTGGGGGGTAC
AGTGCAGGGGAAAGAATAGTAGACATAATAGCAACAGACATACAAACTAAAGAATTACAAAAACAAATTA
CAAAAATTCAAAATTTTATCGATCACGAGACTAGCCTCGAGAAGCTTGATATCGAATTCCACGGGGTTGG
GGTTGCGCCTTTTCCAAGGCAGCCCTGGGTTTGCGCAGGGACGCGGCTGCTCTGGGCGTGGTTCCGGGAA
ACGCAGCGGCGCCGACCCTGGGTCTCGCACATTCTTCACGTCCGTTCGCAGCGTCACCCGGATCTTCGCC
GCTACCCTTGTGGGCCCCCCGGCGACGCTTCCTGCTCCGCCCCTAAGTCGGGAAGGTTCCTTGCGGTTCG
CGGCGTGCCGGACGTGACAAACGGAAGCCGCACGTCTCACTAGTACCCTCGCAGACGGACAGCGCCAGGG
AGCAATGGCAGCGCGCCGACCGCGATGGGCTGTGGCCAATAGCGGCTGCTCAGCAGGGCGCGCCGAGAGC
AGCGGCCGGGAAGGGGCGGTGCGGGAGGCGGGGTGTGGGGCGGTAGTGTGGGCCCTGTTCCTGCCCGCGC
GGTGTTCCGCATTCTGCAAGCCTCCGGAGCGCACGTCGGCAGTCGGCTCCCTCGTTGACCGAATCACCGA
CCTCTCTCCCCAGGGGGATCCACCGGTATGGACAAAGACTGCGAAATGAAGCGCACCACCCTGGATAGCC
CTCTGGGCAAGCTGGAACTGTCTGGGTGCGAACAGGGCCTGCACCGTATCATCTTCCTGGGCAAAGGAAC
ATCTGCCGCCGACGCCGTGGAAGTGCCTGCCCCAGCCGCCGTGCTGGGCGGACCAGAGCCACTGATGCAG
GCCACCGCCTGGCTCAACGCCTACTTTCACCAGCCTGAGGCCATCGAGGAGTTCCCTGTGCCAGCCCTGC
ACCACCCAGTGTTCCAGCAGGAGAGCTTTACCCGCCAGGTGCTGTGGAAACTGCTGAAAGTGGTGAAGTT
CGGAGAGGTCATCAGCTACAGCCACCTGGCCGCCCTGGCCGGCAATCCCGCCGCCACCGCCGCCGTGAAA
ACCGCCCTGAGCGGAAATCCCGTGCCCATTCTGATCCCCTGCCACCGGGTGGTGCAGGGCGACCTGGACG
TGGGGGGCTACGAGGGCGGGCTCGCCGTGAAAGAGTGGCTGCTGGCCCACGAGGGCCACAGACTGGGCAA
GCCTGGGCTGGGTTCTAGAGCAGAAAATAAGGCTAAAGTCTCAATGGCCGGCGCTAAGCGCGTTCCCGTG
ACCGTAACTGCCGCTTCTAAACCCGGGTTGCGCCCGGCGACTGCTCTTGGAGATATTGGCAACAAGGTGT
CTGAAGAGCTGCAGGCTCGCGTGCCACTGAAGCGAGAGGCTAAGACGCTGGGAACTGGAAAGGGTACGGT
TAAGGCCCTGCCGAAGCCAGTGGAGAAAGTTCCTGTCTGCGAACCGGCTAGAATGTATAACATGATGGAG
ACGGAGCTGAAGCCGCCGGGCCCGCAGCAAGCTTCGGGGGGCGGCGGCGGAGGAGGCAACGCCACGGCGG
CGGCGACCGGCGGCAACCAGAAGAACAGCCCGGACCGCGTCAAGAGGCCCATGAACGCCTTCATGGTATG
GTCCCGGGGGCAGCGGCGTAAGATGGCCCAGGAGAACCCCAAGATGCACAACTCGGAGATCAGCAAGCGC
CTGGGCGCGGAGTGGAAACTTTTGTCCGAGACCGAGAAGCGGCCGTTCATCGACGAGGCCAAGCGGCTGC
GCGCTCTGCACATGAAGGAGCACCCGGATTATAAATACCGGCCGCGGCGGAAAACCAAGACGCTCATGAA
GAAGGATAAGTACACGCTTCCCGGAGGCTTGCTGGCCCCCGGCGGGAACAGCATGGCGAGCGGGGTTGGG
GTGGGCGCCGGCCTGGGTGCGGGCGTGAACCAGCGCATGGACAGCTACGCGCACATGAACGGCTGGAGCA
ACGGCAGCTACAGCATGATGCAGGAGCAGCTGGGCTACCCGCAGCACCCGGGCCTCAACGCTCACGGCGC
GGCACAGATGCAACCGATGCACCGCTACGACGTCAGCGCCCTGCAGTACAACTCCATGACCAGCTCGCAG
ACCTACATGAACGGCTCGCCCACCTACAGCATGTCCTACTCGCAGCAGGGCACCCCCGGTATGGCGCTGG
GCTCCATGGGCTCTGTGGTCAAGTCCGAGGCCAGCTCCAGCCCCCCCGTGGTTACCTCTTCCTCCCACTC
CAGGGCGCCCTGCCAGGCCGGGGACCTCCGGGACATGATCAGCATGTACCTCCCCGGCGCCGAGGTGCCG
GAGCCCGCTGCGCCCAGTAGACTGCACATGGCCCAGCACTACCAGAGCGGCCCGGTGCCCGGCACGGCCA
TTAACGGCACACTGCCCCTGTCGCACATGTGAGTCGACAATCAACCTCTGGATTACAAAATTTGTGAAAG
ATTGACTGGTATTCTTAACTATGTTGCTCCTTTTACGCTATGTGGATACGCTGCTTTAATGCCTTTGTAT
CATGCTATTGCTTCCCGTATGGCTTTCATTTTCTCCTCCTTGTATAAATCCTGGTTGCTGTCTCTTTATG
AGGAGTTGTGGCCCGTTGTCAGGCAACGTGGCGTGGTGTGCACTGTGTTTGCTGACGCAACCCCCACTGG
TTGGGGCATTGCCACCACCTGTCAGCTCCTTTCCGGGACTTTCGCTTTCCCCCTCCCTATTGCCACGGCG
GAACTCATCGCCGCCTGCCTTGCCCGCTGCTGGACAGGGGCTCGGCTGTTGGGCACTGACAATTCCGTGG
TGTTGTCGGGGAAGCTGACGTCCTTTCCATGGCTGCTCGCCTGTGTTGCCACCTGGATTCTGCGCGGGAC
GTCCTTCTGCTACGTCCCTTCGGCCCTCAATCCAGCGGACCTTCCTTCCCGCGGCCTGCTGCCGGCTCTG
CGGCCTCTTCCGCGTCTTCGCCTTCGCCCTCAGACGAGTCGGATCTCCCTTTGGGCCGCCTCCCCGCCTG
GAATTCGAGCTCGGTACCTTTAAGACCAATGACTTACAAGGCAGCTGTAGATCTTAGCCACTTTTTAAAA
GAAAAGGGGGGACTGGAAGGGCTAATTCACTCCCAACGAAGACAAGATCTGCTTTTTGCTTGTACTGGGT
CTCTCTGGTTAGACCAGATCTGAGCCTGGGAGCTCTCTGGCTAACTAGGGAACCCACTGCTTAAGCCTCA
ATAAAGCTTGCCTTGAGTGCTTCAAGTAGTGTGTGCCCGTCTGTTGTGTGACTCTGGTAACTAGAGATCC
CTCAGACCCTTTTAGTCAGTGTGGAAAATCTCTAGCAGTAGTAGTTCATGTCATCTTATTATTCAGTATT
TATAACTTGCAAAGAAATGAATATCAGAGAGTGAGAGGAACTTGTTTATTGCAGCTTATAATGGTTACAA
ATAAAGCAATAGCATCACAAATTTCACAAATAAAGCATTTTTTTCACTGCATTCTAGTTGTGGTTTGTCC
AAACTCATCAATGTATCTTATCATGTCTGGCTCTAGCTATCCCGCCCCTAACTCCGCCCATCCCGCCCCT
AACTCCGCCCAGTTCCGCCCATTCTCCGCCCCATGGCTGACTAATTTTTTTTATTTATGCAGAGGCCGAG
GCCGCCTCGGCCTCTGAGCTATTCCAGAAGTAGTGAGGAGGCTTTTTTGGAGGCCTAGGGACGTACCCAA
TTCGCCCTATAGTGAGTCGTATTACGCGCGCTCACTGGCCGTCGTTTTACAACGTCGTGACTGGGAAAAC
CCTGGCGTTACCCAACTTAATCGCCTTGCAGCACATCCCCCTTTCGCCAGCTGGCGTAATAGCGAAGAGG
CCCGCACCGATCGCCCTTCCCAACAGTTGCGCAGCCTGAATGGCGAATGGG
[124 nt withheld, positions 6002-6125]
C
[91 nt withheld, positions 6127-6217]
A
[49 nt withheld, positions 6219-6267]
CCTTTGACGTTGGAGTCCACGTTCTTT
[37 nt withheld, positions 6295-6331]
ACCCTATCTCGGTCTATTCTTTTGATTTATAAGGGATTTTGCCGATTTCGGCCTATTGGTTAAAAAATGA
GCTGATTTAACAAAAATTTAACGCGAATTTTAACAAAATATTAACGCTTACAATTTAGGTGGCACTTTTC
GGGGAAATGTGCGCGGAACCCCTATTTGTTTATTTTTCTAAATACATTCAAATATGTATCCGCTCATGAG
ACAATAACCCTGATAAATGCTTCAATAATATTGAAAAAGGAAGAGTATGAGTATTCAACATTTCCGTGTC
GCCCTTATTCCCTTTTTTGCGGCATTTTGCCTTCCTGTTTTTGCTCACCCAGAAACGCTGGTGAAAGTAA
AAGATGCTGAAGATCAGTTGGGTGCACGAGTGGGTTACATCGAACTGGATCTCAACAGCGGTAAGATCCT
TGAGAGTTTTCGCCCCGAAGAACGTTTTCCAATGATGAGCACTTTTAAAGTTCTGCTATGTGGCGCGGTA
TTATCCCGTATTGACGCCGGGCAAGAGCAACTCGGTCGCCGCATACACTATTCTCAGAATGACTTGGTTG
AGTACTCACCAGTCACAGAAAAGCATCTTACGGATGGCATGACAGTAAGAGAATTATGCAGTGCTGCCAT
AACCATGAGTGATAACACTGCGGCCAACTTACTTCTGACAACGATCGGAGGACCGAAGGAGCTAACCGCT
TTTTTGCACAACATGGGGGATCATGTAACTCGCCTTGATCGTTGGGAACCGGAGCTGAATGAAGCCATAC
CAAACGACGAGCGTGACACCACGATGCCTGTAGCAATGGCAACAACGTTGCGCAAACTATTAACTGGCGA
ACTACTTACTCTAGCTTCCCGGCAACAATTAATAGACTGGATGGAGGCGGATAAAGTTGCAGGACCACTT
CTGCGCTCGGCCCTTCCGGCTGGCTGGTTTATTGCTGATAAATCTGGAGCCGGTGAGCGTGGGTCTCGCG
GTATCATTGCAGCACTGGGGCCAGATGGTAAGCCCTCCCGTATCGTAGTTATCTACACGACGGGGAGTCA
GGCAACTATGGATGAACGAAATAGACAGATCGCTGAGATAGGTGCCTCACTGATTAAGCATTGGTAACTG
TCAGACCAAGTTTACTCATATATACTTTAGATTGATTTAAAACTTCATTTTTAATTTAAAAGGATCTAGG
TGAAGATCCTTTTTGATAATCTCATGACCAAAATCCCTTAACGTGAGTTTTCGTTCCACTGAGCGTCAGA
CCCCGTAGAAAAGATCAAAGGATCTTCTTGAGATCCTTTTTTTCTGCGCGTAATCTGCTGCTTGCAAACA
AAAAAACCACCGCTACCAGCGGTGGTTTGTTTGCCGGATCAAGAGCTACCAACTCTTTTTCCGAAGGTAA
CTGGCTTCAGCAGAGCGCAGATACCAAATACTGTTCTTCTAGTGTAGCCGTAGTTAGGCCACCACTTCAA
GAACTCTGTAGCACCGCCTACATACCTCGCTCTGCTAATCCTGTTACCAGTGGCTGCTGCCAGTGGCGAT
AAGTCGTGTCTTACCGGGTTGGACTCAAGACGATAGTTACCGGATAAGGCGCAGCGGTCGGGCTGAACGG
GGGGTTCGTGCACACAGCCCAGCTTGGAGCGAACGACCTACACCGAACTGAGATACCTACAGCGTGAGCT
ATGAGAAAGCGCCACGCTTCCCGAAGGGAGAAAGGCGGACAGGTATCCGGTAAGCGGCAGGGTCGGAACA
GGAGAGCGCACGAGGGAGCTTCCAGGGGGAAACGCCTGGTATCTTTATAGTCCTGTCGGGTTTCGCCACC
TCTGACTTGAGCGTCGATTTTTGTGATGCTCGTCAGGGGGGCGGAGCCTATGGAAAAACGCCAGCAACGC
GGCCTTTTTACGGTTCCTGGCCTTTTGCTGGCCTTTTGCTCACATGTTCTTTCCTGCGTTATCCCCTGAT
TCTGTGGATAACCGTATTACCGCCTTTGAGTGAGCTGATACCGCTCGCCGCAGCCGAACGACCGAGCGCA
GCGAGTCAGTGAGCGAGGAAGCGGAAGAGCGCCCAATACGCAAACC
Features (pLannotate 1.2.2; 28 found; start..end, strand, type, name):
     88..109     +  protein_bind   CAP binding site: CAP binding activates transcription in the presence of cAMP. E. coli catabolite activator protein
    124..154     +  promoter       lac promoter: promoter for the E. coli lac operon
    162..178     +  protein_bind   lac operator: The lac repressor binds to the lac operator to inhibit transcription in E. coli. This inhibition can be relieved by adding lactose or isopropyl-β-D-thiogalactopyranoside (IPTG). lac repressor encoded by lacI
    223..241     +  promoter       T3 promoter: promoter for bacteriophage T3 RNA polymerase
    269..495     +  promoter       RSV promoter: Rous sarcoma virus enhancer/promoter
    496..676     +  LTR            5' LTR (truncated): truncated 5' long terminal repeat (LTR) from HIV-1
    723..848     +  misc_feature   HIV-1 Ψ: packaging signal of human immunodeficiency virus type 1
    832..1195    +  CDS            HIV-1 gag (fragment): gag protein from human immunodeficiency virus 1; gag
   1341..1574    +  misc_feature   RRE: The Rev response element (RRE) of HIV-1 allows for Rev-dependent mRNA export from the nucleus to the cytoplasm.
   1951..2051    +  CDS            Rev (fragment): human immunodeficiency virus 1 (HIV-1) Rev protein; rev; enhances nuclear export of unspliced and incompletely spliced viral mRNAs
   2070..2187    +  misc_feature   cPPT/CTS: central polypurine tract and central termination sequence of HIV-1
   2207..2230    -  misc_feature   MCS (fragment): pBluescript multiple cloning site
   2233..2743    +  promoter       hPGK promoter: human phosphoglycerate kinase 1 promoter
   2758..3303    +  CDS            SNAP-tag®: human O6-alkylguanine-DNA-alkyltransferase variant that forms covalent bonds with benzylguanine derivatives fast-reacting variant, optimized for mammalian expression
   3310..3588    +  CDS            Ccnb1 (fragment): CCNB1_MOUSE - Also known as Ccn-2, Ccnb1-rs13, Cycb, Cycb1. Experimental evidence at protein level: Swiss-Prot protein existence level 1. Essential for the control of the cell cycle at the G2/M (mitosis) transition. From Mus musculus (Mouse).
   3553..4509    +  CDS            Sox2: SOX2_MOUSE - Also known as Sox-2. Experimental evidence at protein level: Swiss-Prot protein existence level 1. Transcription factor that forms a trimeric complex with POU5F1 (OCT3/4) on DNA and controls the expression of a number of genes involved in embryonic development such as YES1, FGF4, UTF1 and ZFP206 (PubMed:15863505, PubMed:17097055, PubMed:19740739). Binds to the proximal enhancer region of NANOG (PubMed:15863505). Critical for early embryogenesis and for embryonic stem cell pluripotency (By similarity). Downstream SRRT target that mediates the promotion of neural stem cell self-rene
   4519..5107    +  misc_feature   WPRE: woodchuck hepatitis virus posttranscriptional regulatory element
   5124..5192    +  CDS            nef (fragment): NEF_HV1Z2 - Experimental evidence at protein level: Swiss-Prot protein existence level 1. Extracellular Nef protein targets CD4(+) T-lymphocytes for apoptosis by interacting with CXCR4 surface receptors. From Human immunodeficiency virus type 1 group M subtype D (isolate Z2/CDC-Z34) (HIV-1).
   5194..5427    +  LTR            3' LTR (ΔU3): self-inactivating 3' long terminal repeat (LTR) from HIV-1
   5499..5620    +  polyA_signal   SV40 poly(A) signal: SV40 polyadenylation signal
   5660..5795    +  rep_origin     SV40 ori: SV40 origin of replication
   5816..5834    -  promoter       T7 promoter: promoter for bacteriophage T7 RNA polymerase
   5842..5997    +  CDS            lacZα (fragment): LacZα fragment of β-galactosidase; lacZ fragment
   6002..6430    +  rep_origin     f1 ori (sequence partly withheld): f1 bacteriophage origin of replication; arrow indicates direction of (+) strand synthesis
   6483..6587    +  promoter       AmpR promoter: bla
   6588..7448    +  CDS            AmpR: β-lactamase; bla; confers resistance to ampicillin, carbenicillin, and related antibiotics
   7619..8207    +  rep_origin     ori: high-copy-number ColE1/pMB1/pBR322/pUC origin of replication
   8390..75      +  CDS            lacI (fragment) (across the origin): lac repressor; lacI; The lac repressor binds to the lac operator to inhibit transcription in E. coli. This inhibition can be relieved by adding lactose or isopropyl-β-D-thiogalactopyranoside (IPTG).
