[The description below was written by a language model from this plasmid's Addgene catalogue record and pLannotate feature annotations shown in this document.]
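Description:
pLV-PGK-SNAP-MDMUT-SOX2 is a third-generation-style, self-inactivating HIV-1 lentiviral transfer plasmid of about 8.4 kb built on the pLV backbone. It is maintained in E. coli through a high-copy ColE1/pUC origin with ampicillin selection (AmpR), and it also carries an f1 origin plus leftover pBluescript-type elements (lac promoter/operator, lacZα fragment, T3 and T7 promoters). The viral genome is transcribed in packaging cells from an RSV promoter fused to a truncated 5' LTR. It includes the Ψ packaging signal with a gag fragment, the RRE for Rev-dependent nuclear export, and the cPPT/CTS. It ends in a ΔU3 3' LTR, which inactivates LTR promoter activity after integration, followed by an SV40 poly(A) signal and SV40 origin. No mammalian selection marker or fluorescent reporter is annotated.

The payload is a single fusion open reading frame, recorded as a 1755 bp synthetic insert, driven by the constitutive human PGK promoter and followed by a WPRE to boost transcript expression. It begins with SNAP-tag, an alkyltransferase variant that covalently binds benzylguanine-derived dyes for labelling. Next comes a fragment of mouse cyclin B1 (Ccnb1), which corresponds to the mitotic degron, and then mouse Sox2. According to the record, the degron here is a non-functional mutant (MDMUT), although the specific mutation is not given. The construct therefore serves as a control in which tagged SOX2 should not undergo degron-driven degradation around mitosis, presumably for comparison with a functional-degron version. This fits the associated study of SOX2 mitotic bookmarking in pluripotency and differentiation. The depositor and repository-sequenced records differ by a few bases in length and in their start coordinates, but they show the same features in the same order.
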