Addgene plasmid #115688: pLV-PGK-SNAP-MDMUT-SOX2
Purpose: Constitutive expression of a SOX2 protein tagged with SNAP-tag and a non-functional mitotic degron (MDMUT) for control
Depositing lab: David Suter. Depositing organization: Swiss Federal Institute of Technology (EPFL). Publication: A role for mitotic bookmarking of SOX2 in pluripotency and differentiation. Deluz C, Friman ET, Strebinger D, Benke A, Raccaud M, Callegari A, Leleu M, Manley S, Suter DM. Genes Dev. 2016 Nov 15;30(22):2538-2550. doi: 10.1101/gad.289256.116. Epub 2016 Dec 5. PubMed 27920086.
Backbone
  Vector backbone: pLV
  Vector type: Lentiviral
Growth in bacteria
  Bacterial resistance: Ampicillin, 100 μg/mL
  Growth temperature: 30°C
  Growth strain: NEB Stable
  Copy number: Unknown
Gene/Insert
  Gene/Insert name: SNAP-MDMUT-SOX2
  Species: Synthetic
  Insert size (bp): 1755
  Cloning method: Unknown
  Sequencing primers: 5′ Unknown
Terms and licenses: Academic/Nonprofit Terms; Industry Terms: Not Available to Industry
How to cite: pLV-PGK-SNAP-MDMUT-SOX2 was a gift from David Suter (Addgene plasmid # 115688 ; http://n2t.net/addgene:115688 ; RRID:Addgene_115688)
